>Addgene plasmid #175102 | pLV Myc-LBR | addgene full sequence | sequence record 346297 | Addgene NGS Result
TGGAAGGGCTAATTCACTCCCAAAGAAGACAAGATATCCTTGATCTGTGGATCTACCACACACAAGGCTA
CTTCCCTGATTAGCAGAACTACACACCAGGGCCAGGGGTCAGATATCCACTGACCTTTGGATGGTGCTAC
AAGCTAGTACCAGTTGAGCCAGATAAGGTAGAAGAGGCCAATAAAGGAGAGAACACCAGCTTGTTACACC
CTGTGAGCCTGCATGGGATGGATGACCCGGAGAGAGAAGTGTTAGAGTGGAGGTTTGACAGCCGCCTAGC
ATTTCATCACGTGGCCCGAGAGCTGCATCCGGAGTACTTCAAGAACTGCTGATATCGAGCTTGCTACAAG
GGACTTTCCGCTGGGGACTTTCCAGGGAGGCGTGGCCTGGGCGGGACTGGGGAGTGGCGAGCCCTCAGAT
CCTGCATATAAGCAGCTGCTTTTTGCCTGTACTGGGTCTCTCTGGTTAGACCAGATCTGAGCCTGGGAGC
TCTCTGGCTAACTAGGGAACCCACTGCTTAAGCCTCAATAAAGCTTGCCTTGAGTGCTTCAAGTAGTGTG
TGCCCGTCTGTTGTGTGACTCTGGTAACTAGAGATCCCTCAGACCCTTTTAGTCAGTGTGGAAAATCTCT
AGCAGTGGCGCCCGAACAGGGACTTGAAAGCGAAAGGGAAACCAGAGGAGCTCTCTCGACGCAGGACTCG
GCTTGCTGAAGCGCGCACGGCAAGAGGCGAGGGGCGGCGACTGGTGAGTACGCCAAAAATTTTGACTAGC
GGAGGCTAGAAGGAGAGAGATGGGTGCGAGAGCGTCAGTATTAAGCGGGGGAGAATTAGATCGCGATGGG
AAAAAATTCGGTTAAGGCCAGGGGGAAAGAAAAAATATAAATTAAAACATATAGTATGGGCAAGCAGGGA
GCTAGAACGATTCGCAGTTAATCCTGGCCTGTTAGAAACATCAGAAGGCTGTAGACAAATACTGGGACAG
CTACAACCATCCCTTCAGACAGGATCAGAAGAACTTAGATCATTATATAATACAGTAGCAACCCTCTATT
GTGTGCATCAAAGGATAGAGATAAAAGACACCAAGGAAGCTTTAGACAAGATAGAGGAAGAGCAAAACAA
AAGTAAGACCACCGCACAGCAAGCGGCCGGCCGCTGATCTTCAGACCTGGAGGAGGAGATATGAGGGACA
ATTGGAGAAGTGAATTATATAAATATAAAGTAGTAAAAATTGAACCATTAGGAGTAGCACCCACCAAGGC
AAAGAGAAGAGTGGTGCAGAGAGAAAAAAGAGCAGTGGGAATAGGAGCTTTGTTCCTTGGGTTCTTGGGA
GCAGCAGGAAGCACTATGGGCGCAGCGTCAATGACGCTGACGGTACAGGCCAGACAATTATTGTCTGGTA
TAGTGCAGCAGCAGAACAATTTGCTGAGGGCTATTGAGGCGCAACAGCATCTGTTGCAACTCACAGTCTG
GGGCATCAAGCAGCTCCAGGCAAGAATCCTGGCTGTGGAAAGATACCTAAAGGATCAACAGCTCCTGGGG
ATTTGGGGTTGCTCTGGAAAACTCATTTGCACCACTGCTGTGCCTTGGAATGCTAGTTGGAGTAATAAAT
CTCTGGAACAGATTTGGAATCACACGACCTGGATGGAGTGGGACAGAGAAATTAACAATTACACAAGCTT
AATACACTCCTTAATTGAAGAATCGCAAAACCAGCAAGAAAAGAATGAACAAGAATTATTGGAATTAGAT
AAATGGGCAAGTTTGTGGAATTGGTTTAACATAACAAATTGGCTGTGGTATATAAAATTATTCATAATGA
TAGTAGGAGGCTTGGTAGGTTTAAGAATAGTTTTTGCTGTACTTTCTATAGTGAATAGAGTTAGGCAGGG
ATATTCACCATTATCGTTTCAGACCCACCTCCCAACCCCGAGGGGACCCGACAGGCCCGAAGGAATAGAA
GAAGAAGGTGGAGAGAGAGACAGAGACAGATCCATTCGATTAGTGAACGGATCTCGACGGTATCGCCTTT
AAAAGAAAAGGGGGGATTGGGGGGTACAGTGCAGGGGAAAGAATAGTAGACATAATAGCAACAGACATAC
AAACTAAAGAATTACAAAAACAAATTACAAAAATTCAAAATTTTCGGGTTTATTACAGGGACAGCAGAGA
TCCAGTTTATCGATGAGGCCCTTTCGTCTTCACTCGAGGTGCCCGTCAGTGGGCAGAGCGCACATCGCCC
ACAGTCCCCGAGAAGTTGGGGGGAGGGGTCGGCAATTGAACCGGTGCCTAGAGAAGGTGGCGCGGGGTAA
ACTGGGAAAGTGATGTCGTGTACTGGCTCCGCCTTTTTCCCGAGGGTGGGGGAGAACCGTATATAAGTGC
AGTAGTCGCCGTGAACGTTCTTTTTCGCAACGGGTTTGCCGCCAGAACACAGGTAAGTGCCGTGTGTGGT
TCCCGCGGGCCTGGCCTCTTTACGGGTTATGGCCCTTGCGTGCCTTGAATTACTTCCACCTGGCTGCAGT
ACGTGATTCTTGATCCCGAGCTTCGGGTTGGAAGTGGGTGGGAGAGTTCGAGGCCTTGCGCTTAAGGAGC
CCCTTCGCCTCGTGCTTGAGTTGAGGCCTGGCCTGGGCGCTGGGGCCGCCGCGTGCGAATCTGGTGGCAC
CTTCGCGCCTGTCTCGCTGCTTTCGATAAGTCTCTAGCCATTTAAAATTTTTGATGACCTGCTGCGACGC
TTTTTTTCTGGCAAGATAGTCTTGTAAATGCGGGCCAAGATCTGCACACTGGTATTTCGGTTTTTGGGGC
CGCGGGCGGCGACGGGGCCCGTGCGTCCCAGCGCACATGTTCGGCGAGGCGGGGCCTGCGAGCGCGGCCA
CCGAGAATCGGACGGGGGTAGTCTCAAGCTGGCCGGCCTGCTCTGGTGCCTGGCCTCGCGCCGCCGTGTA
TCGCCCCGCCCTGGGCGGCAAGGCTGGCCCGGTCGGCACCAGTTGCGTGAGCGGAAAGATGGCCGCTTCC
CGGCCCTGCTGCAGGGAGCTCAAAATGGAGGACGCGGCGCTCGGGAGAGCGGGCGGGTGAGTCACCCACA
CAAAGGAAAAGGGCCTTTCCGTCCTCAGCCGTCGCTTCATGTGACTCCACGGAGTACCGGGCGCCGTCCA
GGCACCTCGATTAGTTCTCGAGCTTTTGGAGTACGTCGTCTTTAGGTTGGGGGGAGGGGTTTTATGCGAT
GGAGTTTCCCCACACTGAGTGGGTGGAGACTGAAGTTAGGCCAGCTTGGCACTTGATGTAATTCTCCTTG
GAATTTGCCCTTTTTGAGTTTGGATCTTGGTTCATTCTCAAGCCTCAGACAGTGGTTCAAAGTTTTTTTC
TTCCATTTCAGGTGTCGTGAGGCCGCCATGGAACAAAAACTCATCTCAGAAGAGGATCTCGGCGGATCAG
GGTCGGGTGGCTCTGGATCAGGCGGATCTGGGTCGATGCCAAGTAGGAAGTTTGTTGAGGGTGAAGTGGT
CAGAGGCCGATGGCCTGGGAGCTCCCTTTATTATGAAGTAGAGATTCTGAGCCACGACAACAAATCCCAG
CTCTACACTGTAAAATACAAAGATGGCACCGAACTGGAACTGAAGGAGAGTGATATCAAGCCTTTAAAAT
CCTTTAAGCAAAGAAAAAGTGGCTCGATTTCCAGCTCTCCCTCTCGACGCCGTGGCAGCCGCAGCCGCAG
CCGCTCAAGATCACGTTCCCGATCCCCGGGCAGAGCACCGAAAGGCTCCAGAAGATCCGTCTCTGCTTCC
CATGAGGGTGACGTGAAGGAGAAGAAGGAGAAGGAGATGAGGAGGGAAATTCTGCAAGTTAAGCTGACTC
CGCTTGTGTTGAAGCCGTTCGGAAACAGCGTCAGCGTGTACAACGGGGAGCCCGAACACATGGAGAAGAA
CGCTACGCCGTATAAAGACAAGCAGGAAAGAATCATTTTGTCAACAGAAGACAGATATATAGTTACACAG
TACAGCCTTCGTCCCAGGAGAGAAGAGGTCAAAGCCAAAGAAATAGAGTCTGAGGAACAAAACCTTGTCA
CCAAAGGACCCGCACCTTTGGGAACCTTTCAAGTGACCACTCCACAGAGGAAGGACTTGGAGTTTGGAGG
AGTACCTGGTGCGGTCCTCATCATGCTGGGCCTGCCCGCCTGCGTCCTCTTGCTGCTGCTGCAGTGCAGG
CAGAAGGACCCGGGGCTGCTCCACTTCCCTCCACCTCTGCCGGCTCTCCACGAGCTGTGGGAACCCAGGG
TGTGCGGCGTTTACCTCCTCTGGTTTTTCGTTCAAGCTCTCTTCCACCTTCTACCAGTTGGGAAGGTTGC
AGAAGGAACACCTCTTGTTGATGGAAGAAGACTCCAGTATAGACTGAATGGATTGTATGCCTTCATTCTG
ACATCTGCAGCCCTGGGAGCAGCTGTCTTCTGGGGTGTTGAGCTGTGCTACCTGTACACTCACTTCCTGC
AGTTGGCACTGGCAGCCACCGGGTTCTCCGTGCTCCTGAGTGCTTACCTCTATGTTCGCTCTCTGCGAGC
CCCGAGGGAGGAGCTGTCGCCAGCCAGTTCCGGAAATGCTGTCTACGACTTCTTCATTGGCCGAGAGTTA
AACCCGCGACTTGGTGCTTTCGATCTCAAGTTCTTTTGTGAGTTGCGCCCTGGATTGATTGGATGGGTGG
TTATTAACTTAGTGATGCTTCTGATGGAAATGAAAATTCAGGAGCGAGCTGCTCCGTCCTTGGCAATGAT
CTTGGTTAACAGTTTCCAGCTCTTATATGTGGTGGACGCCCTCTGGAATGAGGAAGCACTGCTGACCTCC
ATGGACATCATGCACGACGGCTTTGGCTTCATGCTGGCCTTTGGGGATTTAGTGTGGGTTCCATTTACCT
ACAGCCTCCAGGCCTTTTACCTGGTCAGCCATCCCCATGACTTGTCCTGGCCATTGGCTTCTGTCATCAT
TGCTCTGAAATTGTGTGGATATGTAATCTTCCGTTGTGCAAACTCTCAGAAAAATGCATTCCGGAAGAAT
CCCACTGATCCAAAGCTTGCACATTTGAAGACCATTCATACTTCCACGGGGAAAAGTCTGCTTGTTTCCG
GATGGTGGGGCTTTGTTCGCCATCCCAATTACTTGGGTGACCTCATCATGGCTCTGGCGTGGTCCCTCCC
ATGTGGTTTCAACCACCTCCTGCCATACTTCTACATTATCTACTTCACCGCCTTGCTTATCCATCGAGAG
GCCCGGGATGAACACCAGTGCAGGAGGAAGTACGGCCTGGCCTGGGAGAAGTACTGCCAGCGAGTGCCCT
ACCGCATATTCCCCTACATTTACTGAGTTTAAACTTCGAAACGCGTGAATTCCTCCTCGAGGGCGGCCGC
TCTAGAGTCGACGGGCCGCGGTAACAATTGTTAACTAACTTAAGCTAGCAACGGTTTCCCTCTAGCGGGA
TCAATTCCGCCCCCCCCCCCTAACGTTACTGGCCGAAGCCGCTTGGAATAAGGCCGGTGTGCGTTTGTCT
ATATGTTATTTTCCACCATATTGCCGTCTTTTGGCAATGTGAGGGCCCGGAAACCTGGCCCTGTCTTCTT
GACGAGCATTCCTAGGGGTCTTTCCCCTCTCGCCAAAGGAATGCAAGGTCTGTTGAATGTCGTGAAGGAA
GCAGTTCCTCTGGAAGCTTCTTGAAGACAAACAACGTCTGTAGCGACCCTTTGCAGGCAGCGGAACCCCC
CACCTGGCGACAGGTGCCTCTGCGGCCAAAAGCCACGTGTATAAGATACACCTGCAAAGGCGGCACAACC
CCAGTGCCACGTTGTGAGTTGGATAGTTGTGGAAAGAGTCAAATGGCTCTCCTCAAGCGTATTCAACAAG
GGGCTGAAGGATGCCCAGAAGGTACCCCATTGTATGGGATCTGATCTGGGGCCTCGGTGCACATGCTTTA
CATGTGTTTAGTCGAGGTTAAAAAAACGTCTAGGCCCCCCGAACCACGGGGACGTGGTTTTCCTTTGAAA
AACACGATAATACCATGACCGAGTACAAGCCCACGGTGCGCCTCGCCACCCGCGACGACGTCCCCAGGGC
CGTACGCACCCTCGCCGCCGCGTTCGCCGACTACCCCGCCACGCGCCACACCGTCGATCCGGACCGCCAC
ATCGAGCGGGTCACCGAGCTGCAAGAACTCTTCCTCACGCGCGTCGGGCTCGACATCGGCAAGGTGTGGG
TCGCGGACGACGGCGCCGCGGTGGCGGTCTGGACCACGCCGGAGAGCGTCGAAGCGGGGGCGGTGTTCGC
CGAGATCGGCCCGCGCATGGCCGAGTTGAGCGGTTCCCGGCTGGCCGCGCAGCAACAGATGGAAGGCCTC
CTGGCGCCGCACCGGCCCAAGGAGCCCGCGTGGTTCCTGGCCACCGTCGGCGTCTCGCCCGACCACCAGG
GCAAGGGTCTGGGCAGCGCCGTCGTGCTCCCCGGAGTGGAGGCGGCCGAGCGCGCCGGGGTGCCCGCCTT
CCTGGAGACCTCCGCGCCCCGCAACCTCCCCTTCTACGAGCGGCTCGGCTTCACCGTCACCGCCGACGTC
GAGGTGCCCGAAGGACCGCGCACCTGGTGCATGACCCGCAAGCCCGGTGCCTGACCCGGGCGGGGCGCGT
CTGGAACAATCAACCTCTGGATTACAAAATTTGTGAAAGATTGACTGGTATTCTTAACTATGTTGCTCCT
TTTACGCTATGTGGATACGCTGCTTTAATGCCTTTGTATCATGCTATTGCTTCCCGTATGGCTTTCATTT
TCTCCTCCTTGTATAAATCCTGGTTGCTGTCTCTTTATGAGGAGTTGTGGCCCGTTGTCAGGCAACGTGG
CGTGGTGTGCACTGTGTTTGCTGACGCAACCCCCACTGGTTGGGGCATTGCCACCACCTGTCAGCTCCTT
TCCGGGACTTTCGCTTTCCCCCTCCCTATTGCCACGGCGGAACTCATCGCCGCCTGCCTTGCCCGCTGCT
GGACAGGGGCTCGGCTGTTGGGCACTGACAATTCCGTGGTGTTGTCGGGGAAGCTGACGTCCTTTCCATG
GCTGCTCGCCTGTGTTGCCACCTGGATTCTGCGCGGGACGTCCTTCTGCTACGTCCCTTCGGCCCTCAAT
CCAGCGGACCTTCCTTCCCGCGGCCTGCTGCCGGCTCTGCGGCCTCTTCCGCGTCTTCGCCTTCGCCCTC
AGACGAGTCGGATCTCCCTTTGGGCCGCCTCCCCGCCTGGAATTAATTCTGCAGTCGAGACCTAGAAAAA
CATGGAGCAATCACAAGTAGCAATACAGCAGCTACCAATGCTGATTGTGCCTGGCTAGAAGCACAAGAGG
AGGAGGAGGTGGGTTTTCCAGTCACACCTCAGGTACCTTTAAGACCAATGACTTACAAGGCAGCTGTAGA
TCTTAGCCACTTTTTAAAAGAAAAGAGGGGACTGGAAGGGCTAATTCACTCCCAACGAAGACAAGATATC
CTTGATCTGTGGATCTACCACACACAAGGCTACTTCCCTGATTAGCAGAACTACACACCAGGGCCAGGGG
TCAGATATCCACTGACCTTTGGATGGTGCTACAAGCTAGTACCAGTTGAGCCAGATAAGGTAGAAGAGGC
CAATAAAGGAGAGAACACCAGCTTGTTACACCCTGTGAGCCTGCATGGGATGGATGACCCGGAGAGAGAA
GTGTTAGAGTGGAGGTTTGACAGCCGCCTAGCATTTCATCACGTGGCCCGAGAGCTGCATCCGGAGTACT
TCAAGAACTGCTGATATCGAGCTTGCTACAAGGGACTTTCCGCTGGGGACTTTCCAGGGAGGCGTGGCCT
GGGCGGGACTGGGGAGTGGCGAGCCCTCAGATCCTGCATATAAGCAGCTGCTTTTTGCCTGTACTGGGTC
TCTCTGGTTAGACCAGATCTGAGCCTGGGAGCTCTCTGGCTAACTAGGGAACCCACTGCTTAAGCCTCAA
TAAAGCTTGCCTTGAGTGCTTCAAGTAGTGTGTGCCCGTCTGTTGTGTGACTCTGGTAACTAGAGATCCC
TCAGACCCTTTTAGTCAGTGTGGAAAATCTCTAGCAGTAGTAGTTCATGTCATCTTATTATTCAGTATTT
ATAACTTGCAAAGAAATGAATATCAGAGAGTGAGAGGCCTTGACATTGCTAGCGTTTACCGTCGACCTCT
AGCTAGAGCTTGGCGTAATCATGGTCATAGCTGTTTCCTGTGTGAAATTGTTATCCGCTCACAATTCCAC
ACAACATACGAGCCGGAAGCATAAAGTGTAAAGCCTGGGGTGCCTAATGAGTGAGCTAACTCACATTAAT
TGCGTTGCGCTCACTGCCCGCTTTCCAGTCGGGAAACCTGTCGTGCCAGCTGCATTAATGAATCGGCCAA
CGCGCGGGGAGAGGCGGTTTGCGTATTGGGCGCTCTTCCGCTTCCTCGCTCACTGACTCGCTGCGCTCGG
TCGTTCGGCTGCGGCGAGCGGTATCAGCTCACTCAAAGGCGGTAATACGGTTATCCACAGAATCAGGGGA
TAACGCAGGAAAGAACATGTGAGCAAAAGGCCAGCAAAAGGCCAGGAACCGTAAAAAGGCCGCGTTGCTG
GCGTTTTTCCATAGGCTCCGCCCCCCTGACGAGCATCACAAAAATCGACGCTCAAGTCAGAGGTGGCGAA
ACCCGACAGGACTATAAAGATACCAGGCGTTTCCCCCTGGAAGCTCCCTCGTGCGCTCTCCTGTTCCGAC
CCTGCCGCTTACCGGATACCTGTCCGCCTTTCTCCCTTCGGGAAGCGTGGCGCTTTCTCATAGCTCACGC
TGTAGGTATCTCAGTTCGGTGTAGGTCGTTCGCTCCAAGCTGGGCTGTGTGCACGAACCCCCCGTTCAGC
CCGACCGCTGCGCCTTATCCGGTAACTATCGTCTTGAGTCCAACCCGGTAAGACACGACTTATCGCCACT
GGCAGCAGCCACTGGTAACAGGATTAGCAGAGCGAGGTATGTAGGCGGTGCTACAGAGTTCTTGAAGTGG
TGGCCTAACTACGGCTACACTAGAAGAACAGTATTTGGTATCTGCGCTCTGCTGAAGCCAGTTACCTTCG
GAAAAAGAGTTGGTAGCTCTTGATCCGGCAAACAAACCACCGCTGGTAGCGGTGGTTTTTTTGTTTGCAA
GCAGCAGATTACGCGCAGAAAAAAAGGATCTCAAGAAGATCCTTTGATCTTTTCTACGGGGTCTGACGCT
CAGTGGAACGAAAACTCACGTTAAGGGATTTTGGTCATGAGATTATCAAAAAGGATCTTCACCTAGATCC
TTTTAAATTAAAAATGAAGTTTTAAATCAATCTAAAGTATATATGAGTAAACTTGGTCTGACAGTTACCA
ATGCTTAATCAGTGAGGCACCTATCTCAGCGATCTGTCTATTTCGTTCATCCATAGTTGCCTGACTCCCC
GTCGTGTAGATAACTACGATACGGGAGGGCTTACCATCTGGCCCCAGTGCTGCAATGATACCGCGAGACC
CACGCTCACCGGCTCCAGATTTATCAGCAATAAACCAGCCAGCCGGAAGGGCCGAGCGCAGAAGTGGTCC
TGCAACTTTATCCGCCTCCATCCAGTCTATTAATTGTTGCCGGGAAGCTAGAGTAAGTAGTTCGCCAGTT
AATAGTTTGCGCAACGTTGTTGCCATTGCTACAGGCATCGTGGTGTCACGCTCGTCGTTTGGTATGGCTT
CATTCAGCTCCGGTTCCCAACGATCAAGGCGAGTTACATGATCCCCCATGTTGTGCAAAAAAGCGGTTAG
CTCCTTCGGTCCTCCGATCGTTGTCAGAAGTAAGTTGGCCGCAGTGTTATCACTCATGGTTATGGCAGCA
CTGCATAATTCTCTTACTGTCATGCCATCCGTAAGATGCTTTTCTGTGACTGGTGAGTACTCAACCAAGT
CATTCTGAGAATAGTGTATGCGGCGACCGAGTTGCTCTTGCCCGGCGTCAATACGGGATAATACCGCGCC
ACATAGCAGAACTTTAAAAGTGCTCATCATTGGAAAACGTTCTTCGGGGCGAAAACTCTCAAGGATCTTA
CCGCTGTTGAGATCCAGTTCGATGTAACCCACTCGTGCACCCAACTGATCTTCAGCATCTTTTACTTTCA
CCAGCGTTTCTGGGTGAGCAAAAACAGGAAGGCAAAATGCCGCAAAAAAGGGAATAAGGGCGACACGGAA
ATGTTGAATACTCATACTCTTCCTTTTTCAATATTATTGAAGCATTTATCAGGGTTATTGTCTCATGAGC
GGATACATATTTGAATGTATTTAGAAAAATAAACAAATAGGGGTTCCGCGCACATTTCCCCGAAAAGTGC
CACCTGACGTCGACGGATCGGGAGATCAACTTGTTTATTGCAGCTTATAATGGTTACAAATAAAGCAATA
GCATCACAAATTTCACAAATAAAGCATTTTTTTCACTGCATTCTAGTTGTGGTTTGTCCAAACTCATCAA
TGTATCTTATCATGTCTGGATCAACTGGATAACTCAAGCTAACCAAAATCATCCCAAACTTCCCACCCCA
TACCCTATTACCACTGCCAATTACCTGTGGTTTCATTTACTCTAAACCTGTGATTCCTCTGAATTATTTT
CATTTTAAAGAAATTGTATTTGTTAAATATGTACTACAAACTTAGTAGT
Features (pLannotate 1.2.2; 23 found; start..end, strand, type, name):
    377..634     +  LTR            5' LTR (truncated): truncated 5' long terminal repeat (LTR) from HIV-1
    681..806     +  misc_feature   HIV-1 Ψ: packaging signal of human immunodeficiency virus type 1
    790..1128    +  CDS            HIV-1 gag (fragment): gag protein from human immunodeficiency virus 1; gag
   1303..1536    +  misc_feature   RRE: The Rev response element (RRE) of HIV-1 allows for Rev-dependent mRNA export from the nucleus to the cytoplasm.
   1913..2013    +  CDS            Rev (fragment): human immunodeficiency virus 1 (HIV-1) Rev protein; rev; enhances nuclear export of unspliced and incompletely spliced viral mRNAs
   2028..2143    +  misc_feature   cPPT/CTS: central polypurine tract and central termination sequence of HIV-1 (lacking the first T)
   2221..2432    +  promoter       EF-1α core promoter: core promoter for human elongation factor EF-1α
   2433..3371    +  intron         EF-1α intron A: intron upstream of the start codon of human EF-1α
   3466..5343    +  CDS            Lbr: LBR_MOUSE - Experimental evidence at protein level: Swiss-Prot protein existence level 1. Catalyzes the reduction of the C14-unsaturated bond of lanosterol, as part of the metabolic pathway leading to cholesterol biosynthesis (PubMed:18785926). Plays a critical role in myeloid cell cholesterol biosynthesis which is essential to both myeloid cell growth and functional maturation (PubMed:22140257). Mediates the activation of NADPH oxidases, perhaps by maintaining critical levels of cholesterol required for membrane lipid raft formation during neutrophil differentiation (PubMed:22140257). Anchors
   5471..6032    +  misc_feature   IRES: internal ribosome entry site (IRES) of the encephalomyocarditis virus (EMCV)
   6035..6634    +  CDS            PuroR: puromycin N-acetyltransferase; pac from Streptomyces alboniger; confers resistance to puromycin
   6658..7246    +  misc_feature   WPRE: woodchuck hepatitis virus posttranscriptional regulatory element
   7263..7781    +  CDS            nef (fragment): NEF_HV1BR - Experimental evidence at protein level: Swiss-Prot protein existence level 1. Extracellular Nef protein targets CD4(+) T-lymphocytes for apoptosis by interacting with CXCR4 surface receptors (PubMed:14990729). From Human immunodeficiency virus type 1 group M subtype B (isolate BRU/LAI) (HIV-1).
   7829..8086    +  LTR            5' LTR (truncated): truncated 5' long terminal repeat (LTR) from HIV-1
   8236..8258    -  protein_bind   lac operator (fragment): The lac repressor binds to the lac operator to inhibit transcription in E. coli. This inhibition can be relieved by adding lactose or isopropyl-β-D-thiogalactopyranoside (IPTG). lac repressor encoded by lacI
   8262..8292    -  promoter       lac promoter: promoter for the E. coli lac operon
   8307..8328    -  protein_bind   CAP binding site: CAP binding activates transcription in the presence of cAMP. E. coli catabolite activator protein
   8341..8433    -  CDS            lacI (fragment): lac repressor; lacI; The lac repressor binds to the lac operator to inhibit transcription in E. coli. This inhibition can be relieved by adding lactose or isopropyl-β-D-thiogalactopyranoside (IPTG).
   8616..9204    -  rep_origin     ori: high-copy-number ColE1/pMB1/pBR322/pUC origin of replication
   9375..10235   -  CDS            AmpR: β-lactamase; bla; confers resistance to ampicillin, carbenicillin, and related antibiotics
  10236..10340   -  promoter       AmpR promoter: bla
  10388..10522   +  polyA_signal   SV40 poly(A) signal: SV40 polyadenylation signal
  10689..329     +  CDS            nef (fragment) (across the origin): NEF_HV1BR - Experimental evidence at protein level: Swiss-Prot protein existence level 1. Extracellular Nef protein targets CD4(+) T-lymphocytes for apoptosis by interacting with CXCR4 surface receptors (PubMed:14990729). From Human immunodeficiency virus type 1 group M subtype B (isolate BRU/LAI) (HIV-1).
