[The description below was written by a language model from this plasmid's Addgene catalogue record and pLannotate feature annotations shown in this document.]
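Description:
pLV Myc-LBR is an HIV-1-based lentiviral transfer plasmid for mammalian expression, built by Gibson cloning of mouse Lbr (lamin B receptor) into the pLV-EF1a-IRES-Puro backbone. In bacteria it is maintained through a high-copy ColE1/pUC-type origin and selected with ampicillin via the AmpR (β-lactamase) cassette. Remnants of a lac promoter/operator region and an SV40 poly(A) signal lie in the plasmid backbone outside the viral segment.

The viral portion is bounded by two annotated HIV-1 LTR elements, each preceded by nef-derived sequence. It carries the Ψ packaging signal with an adjoining gag fragment, the Rev response element for Rev-dependent nuclear export of the genomic RNA, and the cPPT/CTS, which aids nuclear import of the reverse-transcribed genome. Within this frame, the human EF-1α core promoter with its intron A drives a single bicistronic transcript. The first cistron is the Lbr coding sequence, which the catalogue entry describes as carrying an N-terminal Myc epitope tag, although the tag is not separately annotated in the feature table. An EMCV IRES then allows translation of puromycin N-acetyltransferase, so that transduced cells surviving puromycin selection also express the tagged protein. A WPRE downstream of the cassette enhances transcript stability and expression.

The stated purpose is lentiviral expression of Myc-tagged mouse Lbr, an inner nuclear membrane protein with sterol C14-reductase activity. The associated publication concerns proximity labeling and quantitative proteomics of the emerin and lamin B receptor neighborhoods, but the record does not specify this construct's exact role in that work. Virus production would require packaging and envelope functions supplied in trans, which this plasmid does not encode.
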