Addgene plasmid #175102: pLV Myc-LBR
Purpose: Lentiviral expression of Myc-tagged mouse Lbr
Depositing lab: Larry Gerace. Depositing organization: Scripps California (The Scripps Research Institute). Publication: Shared and Distinctive Neighborhoods of Emerin and Lamin B Receptor Revealed by Proximity Labeling and Quantitative Proteomics. Cheng LC, Zhang X, Abhinav K, Nguyen JA, Baboo S, Martinez-Bartolome S, Branon TC, Ting AY, Loose E, Yates JR 3rd, Gerace L. J Proteome Res. 2022 Sep 2;21(9):2197-2210. doi: 10.1021/acs.jproteome.2c00281. Epub 2022 Aug 16. PubMed 35972904.
Backbone
  Vector backbone: pLV-EF1a-IRES-Puro
  Backbone manufacturer: Tobias Meyer (Addgene plasmid # 85132)
  Vector type: Mammalian Expression, Lentiviral
Growth in bacteria
  Bacterial resistance: Ampicillin, 100 μg/mL
  Growth temperature: 30°C
  Growth strain: NEB Stable
  Copy number: High Copy
Gene/Insert
  Gene/Insert name: Lbr
  Species: M. musculus (mouse)
  Entrez Gene: Lbr (a.k.a. AI505894, C14SR, ic)
  Tag / fusion protein: Myc (N terminal on insert)
  Cloning method: Gibson Cloning
Terms and licenses: Academic/Nonprofit Terms; Industry Terms: Not Available to Industry
How to cite: pLV Myc-LBR was a gift from Larry Gerace (Addgene plasmid # 175102 ; http://n2t.net/addgene:175102 ; RRID:Addgene_175102)
